Addgene plasmid #71535: pMpGE_En03
Purpose: (Empty Backbone) Used to construct a gRNA expression cassette for CRISPR/Cas9 genome editing in Marchantia polymorpha
Depositing lab: Takayuki Kohchi & Sumihare Noji. Depositing organization: Tokushima University. Publication: Efficient CRISPR/Cas9-based genome editing and its application to conditional genetic analysis in Marchantia polymorpha. Sugano SS, Nishihama R, Shirakawa M, Takagi J, Matsuda Y, Ishida S, Shimada T, Hara-Nishimura I, Osakabe K, Kohchi T. PLoS One. 2018 Oct 31;13(10):e0205117. doi: 10.1371/journal.pone.0205117. eCollection 2018. PubMed 30379827.
Backbone
  Vector backbone: pENTR/D-TOPO
  Backbone manufacturer: Thermo
  Backbone size (bp): 2580
  Modifications to backbone: A fragment containing MpU6 promoter (0.5 kb), two BsaI sites, and gRNA backbone was inserted by TOPO cloning.
  Vector type: CRISPR
Growth in bacteria
  Bacterial resistance: Kanamycin, 50 μg/mL
  Growth temperature: 37°C
  Growth strain: DH5alpha
  Copy number: High Copy
Gene/Insert
  Cloning method: Restriction Enzyme
Terms and licenses: Academic/Nonprofit Terms; Industry Terms: Not Available to Industry
Depositor comments: Please visit https://www.biorxiv.org/content/early/2018/03/14/277350 for BioRxiv preprint
How to cite: pMpGE_En03 was a gift from Takayuki Kohchi & Sumihare Noji (Addgene plasmid # 71535 ; http://n2t.net/addgene:71535 ; RRID:Addgene_71535)
