[The description below was written by a language model from this plasmid's Addgene catalogue record and pLannotate feature annotations shown in this document.]
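Description:
pMpGE_En03 is an empty Gateway entry vector for building guide RNA expression cassettes for CRISPR/Cas9 genome editing in the liverwort Marchantia polymorpha. It is based on the pENTR/D-TOPO backbone and is maintained in E. coli as a high-copy plasmid through a ColE1/pUC-type origin, with selection on kanamycin provided by an aminoglycoside phosphotransferase (KanR) gene. The full sequence record is 3,214 nt. Backbone elements also annotated include the rrnB T1 and T2 transcription terminators upstream of the cloning region, which insulate the insert from read-through transcription, a T7 promoter just outside attL2, and short lacI and lacZα fragments that are vestigial remnants rather than functional genes.

The functional cassette was introduced by TOPO cloning and lies between the attL1 and attL2 recombination sites. According to the catalogue entry it consists of a roughly 0.5 kb MpU6 promoter, two BsaI sites and the gRNA backbone. The feature table annotates only the Streptococcus pyogenes Cas9 gRNA scaffold, not the promoter or the BsaI sites, but the unannotated stretch between attL1 and the scaffold is consistent with their presence. U6 promoters are RNA polymerase III promoters suited to producing short, defined transcripts such as guide RNAs. The paired BsaI sites allow a target-specific spacer to be inserted by restriction cloning directly upstream of the scaffold, creating a complete single guide RNA gene under MpU6 control. Because the cassette is flanked by attL sites, it can then be moved by an LR Clonase reaction into a Gateway destination vector. The record does not name the destination vectors or a Cas9 source, as this plasmid itself carries no Cas9 gene or plant selection marker.
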