Features (pLannotate 1.2.2; 10 found; start..end, strand, type, name):
    121..213     +  CDS            lacI (fragment): lac repressor; lacI; The lac repressor binds to the lac operator to inhibit transcription in E. coli. This inhibition can be relieved by adding lactose or isopropyl-β-D-thiogalactopyranoside (IPTG).
    268..295     -  terminator     rrnB T2 terminator: transcription terminator T2 from the E. coli rrnB gene
    427..470     +  terminator     rrnB T1 terminator: Escherichia coli rrnB; transcription terminator T1 from the E. coli rrnB gene
    517..553     -  CDS            lacZα (fragment): LacZα fragment of β-galactosidase; lacZ fragment
    569..668     +  protein_bind   attL1: mutant version of attL; recombination site for the Gateway® LR reaction LR Clonase™
   1222..1297    +  misc_RNA       gRNA scaffold: guide RNA scaffold for the Streptococcus pyogenes CRISPR/Cas9 system
   1339..1438    -  protein_bind   attL2: mutant version of attL; recombination site for the Gateway® LR reaction LR Clonase™
   1456..1474    -  promoter       T7 promoter: promoter for bacteriophage T7 RNA polymerase
   1608..2417    +  CDS            KanR: aminoglycoside phosphotransferase; aph(3')-Ia; confers resistance to kanamycin in bacteria or G418 (Geneticin®) in eukaryotes
   2564..3152    +  rep_origin     ori: high-copy-number ColE1/pMB1/pBR322/pUC origin of replication
>Addgene plasmid #71535 | pMpGE_En03 | depositor full sequence | sequence record 129197 | pMpGE_En03 sequence 3214 bps
CTTTCCTGCGTTATCCCCTGATTCTGTGGATAACCGTATTACCGCCTTTGAGTGAGCTGATACCGCTCGC
CGCAGCCGAACGACCGAGCGCAGCGAGTCAGTGAGCGAGGAAGCGGAAGAGCGCCCAATACGCAAACCGC
CTCTCCCCGCGCGTTGGCCGATTCATTAATGCAGCTGGCACGACAGGTTTCCCGACTGGAAAGCGGGCAG
TGAGCGCAACGCAATTAATACGCGTACCGCTAGCCAGGAAGAGTTTGTAGAAACGCAAAAAGGCCATCCG
TCAGGATGGCCTTCTGCTTAGTTTGATGCCTGGCAGTTTATGGCGGGCGTCCTGCCCGCCACCCTCCGGG
CCGTTGCTTCACAACGTTCAAATCCGCTCCCGGCGGATTTGTCCTACTCAGGAGAGCGTTCACCGACAAA
CAACAGATAAAACGAAAGGCCCAGTCTTCCGACTGAGCCTTTCGTTTTATTTGATGCCTGGCAGTTCCCT
ACTCTCGCGTTAACGCTAGCATGGATGTTTTCCCAGTCACGACGTTGTAAAACGACGGCCAGTCTTAAGC
TCGGGCCCCAAATAATGATTTTATTTTGACTGATAGTGACCTGTTCGTTGCAACAAATTGATGAGCAATG
CTTTTTTATAATGCCAACTTTGTACAAAAAAGCAGGCTCCGCGGCCGCCCCCTTGTAACGTGAGACTACT
ACACTCCTCAACGCAAGTTCTATCTCATATCTCTGCAAGAGCTTATTCCAAGAAACTTTCTTGTGCTTCT
ATGCATGCCCAGGTACCTTAAGTCGCGCGCATAGTCACTTCACAGCCTTTTCAGTTCTCCCTTTGATGGC
TCAGAGTGACGCAACTGCACAAAAATAAGAAAAAAGTCGAAGCGTCACGAGAGATGTATCCGGCTAGTTT
CCTTGGAGTTCGGATTGCTCTCTTTCTCTGTCTCCCCGAACCATATGGAATTTATGAACTGCTGTTCACT
AGTCAGTCACTTGTTTCAGAACTTTTGAGTGGTCGATTTATCCACCTTCTTGTTTCTTCCTGGGTCCAGA
ATCTGACTTCTTGAGACAACAAACAGTGCACAGTGGATCGAAGAATGACCACAGTTGAGACACGTGGCGC
TGGCCTCATTTATTGCACCATACGTTTAGTGAAGAACTGAATAATGGTGGATATAAAGCAGAGTTGCACC
CAGCCTCTCGGGAGACCGAGAGAGGGTCTCAGTTTTAGAGCTAGAAATAGCAAGTTAAAATAAGGCTAGT
CCGTTATCAACTTGAAAAAGTGGCACCGAGTCGGTGCTTTTTTTCTAGTATCGGGAATTCTAAAGGGTGG
GCGCGCCGACCCAGCTTTCTTGTACAAAGTTGGCATTATAAGAAAGCATTGCTTATCAATTTGTTGCAAC
GAACAGGTCACTATCAGTCAAAATAAAATCATTATTTGCCATCCAGCTGATATCCCCTATAGTGAGTCGT
ATTACATGGTCATAGCTGTTTCCTGGCAGCTCTGGCCCGTGTCTCAAAATCTCTGATGTTACATTGCACA
AGATAAAAATATATCATCATGAACAATAAAACTGTCTGCTTACATAAACAGTAATACAAGGGGTGTTATG
AGCCATATTCAACGGGAAACGTCGAGGCCGCGATTAAATTCCAACATGGATGCTGATTTATATGGGTATA
AATGGGCTCGCGATAATGTCGGGCAATCAGGTGCGACAATCTATCGCTTGTATGGGAAGCCCGATGCGCC
AGAGTTGTTTCTGAAACATGGCAAAGGTAGCGTTGCCAATGATGTTACAGATGAGATGGTCAGACTAAAC
TGGCTGACGGAATTTATGCCTCTTCCGACCATCAAGCATTTTATCCGTACTCCTGATGATGCATGGTTAC
TCACCACTGCGATCCCCGGAAAAACAGCATTCCAGGTATTAGAAGAATATCCTGATTCAGGTGAAAATAT
TGTTGATGCGCTGGCAGTGTTCCTGCGCCGGTTGCATTCGATTCCTGTTTGTAATTGTCCTTTTAACAGC
GATCGCGTATTTCGTCTCGCTCAGGCGCAATCACGAATGAATAACGGTTTGGTTGATGCGAGTGATTTTG
ATGACGAGCGTAATGGCTGGCCTGTTGAACAAGTCTGGAAAGAAATGCATAAACTTTTGCCATTCTCACC
GGATTCAGTCGTCACTCATGGTGATTTCTCACTTGATAACCTTATTTTTGACGAGGGGAAATTAATAGGT
TGTATTGATGTTGGACGAGTCGGAATCGCAGACCGATACCAGGATCTTGCCATCCTATGGAACTGCCTCG
GTGAGTTTTCTCCTTCATTACAGAAACGGCTTTTTCAAAAATATGGTATTGATAATCCTGATATGAATAA
ATTGCAGTTTCATTTGATGCTCGATGAGTTTTTCTAATCAGAATTGGTTAATTGGTTGTAACACTGGCAG
AGCATTACGCTGACTTGACGGGACGGCGCAAGCTCATGACCAAAATCCCTTAACGTGAGTTACGCGTCGT
TCCACTGAGCGTCAGACCCCGTAGAAAAGATCAAAGGATCTTCTTGAGATCCTTTTTTTCTGCGCGTAAT
CTGCTGCTTGCAAACAAAAAAACCACCGCTACCAGCGGTGGTTTGTTTGCCGGATCAAGAGCTACCAACT
CTTTTTCCGAAGGTAACTGGCTTCAGCAGAGCGCAGATACCAAATACTGTCCTTCTAGTGTAGCCGTAGT
TAGGCCACCACTTCAAGAACTCTGTAGCACCGCCTACATACCTCGCTCTGCTAATCCTGTTACCAGTGGC
TGCTGCCAGTGGCGATAAGTCGTGTCTTACCGGGTTGGACTCAAGACGATAGTTACCGGATAAGGCGCAG
CGGTCGGGCTGAACGGGGGGTTCGTGCACACAGCCCAGCTTGGAGCGAACGACCTACACCGAACTGAGAT
ACCTACAGCGTGAGCATTGAGAAAGCGCCACGCTTCCCGAAGGGAGAAAGGCGGACAGGTATCCGGTAAG
CGGCAGGGTCGGAACAGGAGAGCGCACGAGGGAGCTTCCAGGGGGAAACGCCTGGTATCTTTATAGTCCT
GTCGGGTTTCGCCACCTCTGACTTGAGCGTCGATTTTTGTGATGCTCGTCAGGGGGGCGGAGCCTATGGA
AAAACGCCAGCAACGCGGCCTTTTTACGGTTCCTGGCCTTTTGCTGGCCTTTTGCTCACATGTT
