>Addgene plasmid #71535 | pMpGE_En03 | addgene partial sequence | sequence record 131999 | M13-F20 5'-TGTAAAACGACGGCCAGT-3'
ATTTTATTTTGACTGATAGTGACCTGTTCGTTGCAACAAATTGATGAGCAATGCTTTTTTATAATGCCAA
CTTTGTACAAAAAAGCAGGCTCCGCGGCCGCCCCCTTGTAACGTGAGACTACTACACTCCTCAACGCAAG
TTCTATCTCATATCTCTGCAAGAGCTTATTCCAAGAAACTTTCTTGTGCTTCTATGCATGCCCAGGTACC
TTAAGTCGCGCGCATAGTCACTTCACAGCCTTTTCAGTTCTCCCTTTGATGGCTCAGAGTGACGCAACTG
CACAAAAATAAGAAAAAAGTCGAAGCGTCACGAGAGATGTATCCGGCTAGTTTCCTTGGAGTTCGGATTG
CTCTCTTTCTCTGTCTCCCCGAACCATATGGAATTTATGAACTGCTGTTCACTAGTCAGTCACTTGTTTC
AGAACTTTTGAGTGGTCGATTTATCCACCTTCTTGTTTCTTCCTGGGTCCAGAATCTGACTTCTTGAGAC
AACAAACAGTGCACAGTGGATCGAAGAATGACCACAGTTGAGACACGTGGCGCTGGCCTCATTTATTGCA
CCATACGTTTAGTGAAGAACTGAATAATGGTGGATATAAAGCAGAGTTGCACCCAGCCTCTCGGGAGACC
GAGAGAGGGTCTCAGTTTTAGAGCTAGAAATAGCAAGTTAAAATAAGGCTAGTCCGTTATCAACTTGAAA
AAGTGGCACCGAGTCGGTGCTTTTTTTCTAGTATCGGGAATTCTAAAGGGTGGGCGCGCCGACCCAGCTT
TCTTGTACAAAGTTGGCATTATAAGAAAGCATTGCTTATCAATTTGTTGCAACGAACAGGTCACTATCAG
TCAAAATAAA
