>Addgene plasmid #71535 | pMpGE_En03 | addgene partial sequence | sequence record 132001 | M13-Rev 5'-CAGGAAACAGCTATGACC-3'
AATGATTTTATTTTGACTGATAGTGACCTGTTCGTTGCAACAAATTGATAAGCAATGCTTTCTTATAATG
CCAACTTTGTACAAGAAAGCTGGGTCGGCGCGCCCACCCTTTAGAATTCCCGATACTAGAAAAAAAGCAC
CGACTCGGTGCCACTTTTTCAAGTTGATAACGGACTAGCCTTATTTTAACTTGCTATTTCTAGCTCTAAA
ACTGAGACCCTCTCTCGGTCTCCCGAGAGGCTGGGTGCAACTCTGCTTTATATCCACCATTATTCAGTTC
TTCACTAAACGTATGGTGCAATAAATGAGGCCAGCGCCACGTGTCTCAACTGTGGTCATTCTTCGATCCA
CTGTGCACTGTTTGTTGTCTCAAGAAGTCAGATTCTGGACCCAGGAAGAAACAA
